>Addgene plasmid #77210 | PLK2 gRNA (BRDN0001147146) | addgene full sequence | sequence record 187324 | Addgene Assembled Sequence
CCCGGGTGCAAAGATGGATAAAGTTTTAAACAGAGAGGAATCTTTGCAGCTAATGGACCTTCTAGGTCTT
GAAAGGAGTGGGAATTGGCTCCGGTGCCCGTCAGTGGGCAGAGCGCACATCGCCCACAGTCCCCGAGAAG
TTGGGGGGAGGGGTCGGCAATTGATCCGGTGCCTAGAGAAGGTGGCGCGGGGTAAACTGGGAAAGTGATG
TCGTGTACTGGCTCCGCCTTTTTCCCGAGGGTGGGGGAGAACCGTATATAAGTGCAGTAGTCGCCGTGAA
CGTTCTTTTTCGCAACGGGTTTGCCGCCAGAACACAGGTAAGTGCCGTGTGTGGTTCCCGCGGGCCTGGC
CTCTTTACGGGTTATGGCCCTTGCGTGCCTTGAATTACTTCCACCTGGCTGCAGTACGTGATTCTTGATC
CCGAGCTTCGGGTTGGAAGTGGGTGGGAGAGTTCGAGGCCTTGCGCTTAAGGAGCCCCTTCGCCTCGTGC
TTGAGTTGAGGCCTGGCCTGGGCGCTGGGGCCGCCGCGTGCGAATCTGGTGGCACCTTCGCGCCTGTCTC
GCTGCTTTCGATAAGTCTCTAGCCATTTAAAATTTTTGATGACCTGCTGCGACGCTTTTTTTCTGGCAAG
ATAGTCTTGTAAATGCGGGCCAAGATCTGCACACTGGTATTTCGGTTTTTGGGGCCGCGGGCGGCGACGG
GGCCCGTGCGTCCCAGCGCACATGTTCGGCGAGGCGGGGCCTGCGAGCGCGGCCACCGAGAATCGGACGG
GGGTAGTCTCAAGCTGGCCGGCCTGCTCTGGTGCCTGGCCTCGCGCCGCCGTGTATCGCCCCGCCCTGGG
CGGCAAGGCTGGCCCGGTCGGCACCAGTTGCGTGAGCGGAAAGATGGCCGCTTCCCGGCCCTGCTGCAGG
GAGCTCAAAATGGAGGACGCGGCGCTCGGGAGAGCGGGCGGGTGAGTCACCCACACAAAGGAAAAGGGCC
TTTCCGTCCTCAGCCGTCGCTTCATGTGACTCCACGGAGTACCGGGCGCCGTCCAGGCACCTCGATTAGT
TCTCGAGCTTTTGGAGTACGTCGTCTTTAGGTTGGGGGGAGGGGTTTTATGCGATGGAGTTTCCCCACAC
TGAGTGGGTGGAGACTGAAGTTAGGCCAGCTTGGCACTTGATGTAATTCTCCTTGGAATTTGCCCTTTTT
GAGTTTGGATCTTGGTTCATTCTCAAGCCTCAGACAGTGGTTCAAAGTTTTTTTCTTCCATTTCAGGTGT
CGTGACGTACGGCCACCATGACCGAGTACAAGCCCACGGTGCGCCTCGCCACCCGCGACGACGTCCCCAG
GGCCGTACGCACCCTCGCCGCCGCGTTCGCCGACTACCCCGCCACGCGCCACACCGTCGATCCGGACCGC
CACATCGAGCGGGTCACCGAGCTGCAAGAACTCTTCCTCACGCGCGTCGGGCTCGACATCGGCAAGGTGT
GGGTCGCGGACGACGGCGCCGCCGTGGCGGTCTGGACCACGCCGGAGAGCGTCGAAGCGGGGGCGGTGTT
CGCCGAGATCGGCCCGCGCATGGCCGAGTTGAGCGGTTCCCGGCTGGCCGCGCAGCAACAGATGGAAGGC
CTCCTGGCGCCGCACCGGCCCAAGGAGCCCGCGTGGTTCCTGGCCACCGTCGGAGTCTCGCCCGACCACC
AGGGCAAGGGTCTGGGCAGCGCCGTCGTGCTCCCCGGAGTGGAGGCGGCCGAGCGCGCCGGGGTGCCCGC
CTTCCTGGAGACCTCCGCGCCCCGCAACCTCCCCTTCTACGAGCGGCTCGGCTTCACCGTCACCGCCGAC
GTCGAGGTGCCCGAAGGACCGCGCACCTGGTGCATGACCCGCAAGCCCGGTGCCTGAACGCGTTAAGTCG
ACAATCAACCTCTGGATTACAAAATTTGTGAAAGATTGACTGGTATTCTTAACTATGTTGCTCCTTTTAC
GCTATGTGGATACGCTGCTTTAATGCCTTTGTATCATGCTATTGCTTCCCGTATGGCTTTCATTTTCTCC
TCCTTGTATAAATCCTGGTTGCTGTCTCTTTATGAGGAGTTGTGGCCCGTTGTCAGGCAACGTGGCGTGG
TGTGCACTGTGTTTGCTGACGCAACCCCCACTGGTTGGGGCATTGCCACCACCTGTCAGCTCCTTTCCGG
GACTTTCGCTTTCCCCCTCCCTATTGCCACGGCGGAACTCATCGCCGCCTGCCTTGCCCGCTGCTGGACA
GGGGCTCGGCTGTTGGGCACTGACAATTCCGTGGTGTTGTCGGGGAAATCATCGTCCTTTCCTTGGCTGC
TCGCCTGTGTTGCCACCTGGATTCTGCGCGGGACGTCCTTCTGCTACGTCCCTTCGGCCCTCAATCCAGC
GGACCTTCCTTCCCGCGGCCTGCTGCCGGCTCTGCGGCCTCTTCCGCGTCTTCGCCTTCGCCCTCAGACG
AGTCGGATCTCCCTTTGGGCCGCCTCCCCGCGTCGACTTTAAGACCAATGACTTACAAGGCAGCTGTAGA
TCTTAGCCACTTTTTAAAAGAAAAGGGGGGACTGGAAGGGCTAATTCACTCCCAACGAAGACAAGATCTG
CTTTTTGCTTGTACTGGGTCTCTCTGGTTAGACCAGATCTGAGCCTGGGAGCTCTCTGGCTAACTAGGGA
ACCCACTGCTTAAGCCTCAATAAAGCTTGCCTTGAGTGCTTCAAGTAGTGTGTGCCCGTCTGTTGTGTGA
CTCTGGTAACTAGAGATCCCTCAGACCCTTTTAGTCAGTGTGGAAAATCTCTAGCAGTACGTATAGTAGT
TCATGTCATCTTATTATTCAGTATTTATAACTTGCAAAGAAATGAATATCAGAGAGTGAGAGGAACTTGT
TTATTGCAGCTTATAATGGTTACAAATAAAGCAATAGCATCACAAATTTCACAAATAAAGCATTTTTTTC
ACTGCATTCTAGTTGTGGTTTGTCCAAACTCATCAATGTATCTTATCATGTCTGGCTCTAGCTATCCCGC
CCCTAACTCCGCCCATCCCGCCCCTAACTCCGCCCAGTTCCGCCCATTCTCCGCCCCATGGCTGACTAAT
TTTTTTTATTTATGCAGAGGCCGAGGCCGCCTCGGCCTCTGAGCTATTCCAGAAGTAGTGAGGAGGCTTT
TTTGGAGGCCTAGGGACGTACCCAATTCGCCCTATAGTGAGTCGTATTACGCGCGCTCACTGGCCGTCGT
TTTACAACGTCGTGACTGGGAAAACCCTGGCGTTACCCAACTTAATCGCCTTGCAGCACATCCCCCTTTC
GCCAGCTGGCGTAATAGCGAAGAGGCCCGCACCGATCGCCCTTCCCAACAGTTGCGCAGCCTGAATGGCG
AATGGG
[124 nt withheld, positions 3367-3490]
C
[91 nt withheld, positions 3492-3582]
A
[49 nt withheld, positions 3584-3632]
CCTTTGACGTTGGAGTCCACGTTCTTT
[37 nt withheld, positions 3660-3696]
ACCCTATCTCGGTCTATTCTTTTGATTTATAAGGGATTTTGCCGATTTCGGCCTATTGGTTAAAAAATGA
GCTGATTTAACAAAAATTTAACGCGAATTTTAACAAAATATTAACGCTTACAATTTAGGTGGCACTTTTC
GGGGAAATGTGCGCGGAACCCCTATTTGTTTATTTTTCTAAATACATTCAAATATGTATCCGCTCATGAG
ACAATAACCCTGATAAATGCTTCAATAATATTGAAAAAGGAAGAGTATGAGTATTCAACATTTCCGTGTC
GCCCTTATTCCCTTTTTTGCGGCATTTTGCCTTCCTGTTTTTGCTCACCCAGAAACGCTGGTGAAAGTAA
AAGATGCTGAAGATCAGTTGGGTGCACGAGTGGGTTACATCGAACTGGATCTCAACAGCGGTAAGATCCT
TGAGAGTTTTCGCCCCGAAGAACGTTTTCCAATGATGAGCACTTTTAAAGTTCTGCTATGTGGCGCGGTA
TTATCCCGTATTGACGCCGGGCAAGAGCAACTCGGTCGCCGCATACACTATTCTCAGAATGACTTGGTTG
AGTACTCACCAGTCACAGAAAAGCATCTTACGGATGGCATGACAGTAAGAGAATTATGCAGTGCTGCCAT
AACCATGAGTGATAACACTGCGGCCAACTTACTTCTGACAACGATCGGAGGACCGAAGGAGCTAACCGCT
TTTTTGCACAACATGGGGGATCATGTAACTCGCCTTGATCGTTGGGAACCGGAGCTGAATGAAGCCATAC
CAAACGACGAGCGTGACACCACGATGCCTGTAGCAATGGCAACAACGTTGCGCAAACTATTAACTGGCGA
ACTACTTACTCTAGCTTCCCGGCAACAATTAATAGACTGGATGGAGGCGGATAAAGTTGCAGGACCACTT
CTGCGCTCGGCCCTTCCGGCTGGCTGGTTTATTGCTGATAAATCTGGAGCCGGTGAGCGTGGGTCTCGCG
GTATCATTGCAGCACTGGGGCCAGATGGTAAGCCCTCCCGTATCGTAGTTATCTACACGACGGGGAGTCA
GGCAACTATGGATGAACGAAATAGACAGATCGCTGAGATAGGTGCCTCACTGATTAAGCATTGGTAACTG
TCAGACCAAGTTTACTCATATATACTTTAGATTGATTTAAAACTTCATTTTTAATTTAAAAGGATCTAGG
TGAAGATCCTTTTTGATAATCTCATGACCAAAATCCCTTAACGTGAGTTTTCGTTCCACTGAGCGTCAGA
CCCCGTAGAAAAGATCAAAGGATCTTCTTGAGATCCTTTTTTTCTGCGCGTAATCTGCTGCTTGCAAACA
AAAAAACCACCGCTACCAGCGGTGGTTTGTTTGCCGGATCAAGAGCTACCAACTCTTTTTCCGAAGGTAA
CTGGCTTCAGCAGAGCGCAGATACCAAATACTGTTCTTCTAGTGTAGCCGTAGTTAGGCCACCACTTCAA
GAACTCTGTAGCACCGCCTACATACCTCGCTCTGCTAATCCTGTTACCAGTGGCTGCTGCCAGTGGCGAT
AAGTCGTGTCTTACCGGGTTGGACTCAAGACGATAGTTACCGGATAAGGCGCAGCGGTCGGGCTGAACGG
GGGGTTCGTGCACACAGCCCAGCTTGGAGCGAACGACCTACACCGAACTGAGATACCTACAGCGTGAGCT
ATGAGAAAGCGCCACGCTTCCCGAAGGGAGAAAGGCGGACAGGTATCCGGTAAGCGGCAGGGTCGGAACA
GGAGAGCGCACGAGGGAGCTTCCAGGGGGAAACGCCTGGTATCTTTATAGTCCTGTCGGGTTTCGCCACC
TCTGACTTGAGCGTCGATTTTTGTGATGCTCGTCAGGGGGGCGGAGCCTATGGAAAAACGCCAGCAACGC
GGCCTTTTTACGGTTCCTGGCCTTTTGCTGGCCTTTTGCTCACATGTTCTTTCCTGCGTTATCCCCTGAT
TCTGTGGATAACCGTATTACCGCCTTTGAGTGAGCTGATACCGCTCGCCGCAGCCGAACGACCGAGCGCA
GCGAGTCAGTGAGCGAGGAAGCGGAAGAGCGCCCAATACGCAAACCGCCTCTCCCCGCGCGTTGGCCGAT
TCATTAATGCAGCTGGCACGACAGGTTTCCCGACTGGAAAGCGGGCAGTGAGCGCAACGCAATTAATGTG
AGTTAGCTCACTCATTAGGCACCCCAGGCTTTACACTTTATGCTTCCGGCTCGTATGTTGTGTGGAATTG
TGAGCGGATAACAATTTCACACAGGAAACAGCTATGACCATGATTACGCCAAGCGCGCAATTAACCCTCA
CTAAAGGGAACAAAAGCTGGAGCTGCAAGCTTAATGTAGTCTTATGCAATACTCTTGTAGTCTTGCAACA
TGGTAACGATGAGTTAGCAACATGCCTTACAAGGAGAGAAAAAGCACCGTGCATGCCGATTGGTGGAAGT
AAGGTGGTACGATCGTGCCTTATTAGGAAGGCAACAGACGGGTCTGACATGGATTGGACGAACCACTGAA
TTGCCGCATTGCAGAGATATTGTATTTAAGTGCCTAGCTCGATACATAAACGGGTCTCTCTGGTTAGACC
AGATCTGAGCCTGGGAGCTCTCTGGCTAACTAGGGAACCCACTGCTTAAGCCTCAATAAAGCTTGCCTTG
AGTGCTTCAAGTAGTGTGTGCCCGTCTGTTGTGTGACTCTGGTAACTAGAGATCCCTCAGACCCTTTTAG
TCAGTGTGGAAAATCTCTAGCAGTGGCGCCCGAACAGGGACTTGAAAGCGAAAGGGAAACCAGAGGAGCT
CTCTCGACGCAGGACTCGGCTTGCTGAAGCGCGCACGGCAAGAGGCGAGGGGCGGCGACTGGTGAGTACG
CCAAAAATTTTGACTAGCGGAGGCTAGAAGGAGAGAGATGGGTGCGAGAGCGTCAGTATTAAGCGGGGGA
GAATTAGATCGCGATGGGAAAAAATTCGGTTAAGGCCAGGGGGAAAGAAAAAATATAAATTAAAACATAT
AGTATGGGCAAGCAGGGAGCTAGAACGATTCGCAGTTAATCCTGGCCTGTTAGAAACATCAGAAGGCTGT
AGACAAATACTGGGACAGCTACAACCATCCCTTCAGACAGGATCAGAAGAACTTAGATCATTATATAATA
CAGTAGCAACCCTCTATTGTGTGCATCAAAGGATAGAGATAAAAGACACCAAGGAAGCTTTAGACAAGAT
AGAGGAAGAGCAAAACAAAAGTAAGACCACCGCACAGCAAGCGGCCGCTGATCTTCAGACCTGGAGGAGG
AGATATGAGGGACAATTGGAGAAGTGAATTATATAAATATAAAGTAGTAAAAATTGAACCATTAGGAGTA
GCACCCACCAAGGCAAAGAGAAGAGTGGTGCAGAGAGAAAAAAGAGCAGTGGGAATAGGAGCTTTGTTCC
TTGGGTTCTTGGGAGCAGCAGGAAGCACTATGGGCGCAGCGTCAATGACGCTGACGGTACAGGCCAGACA
ATTATTGTCTGGTATAGTGCAGCAGCAGAACAATTTGCTGAGGGCTATTGAGGCGCAACAGCATCTGTTG
CAACTCACAGTCTGGGGCATCAAGCAGCTCCAGGCAAGAATCCTGGCTGTGGAAAGATACCTAAAGGATC
AACAGCTCCTGGGGATTTGGGGTTGCTCTGGAAAACTCATTTGCACCACTGCTGTGCCTTGGAATGCTAG
TTGGAGTAATAAATCTCTGGAACAGATTTGGAATCACACGACCTGGATGGAGTGGGACAGAGAAATTAAC
AATTACACAAGCTTAATACACTCCTTAATTGAAGAATCGCAAAACCAGCAAGAAAAGAATGAACAAGAAT
TATTGGAATTAGATAAATGGGCAAGTTTGTGGAATTGGTTTAACATAACAAATTGGCTGTGGTATATAAA
ATTATTCATAATGATAGTAGGAGGCTTGGTAGGTTTAAGAATAGTTTTTGCTGTACTTTCTATAGTGAAT
AGAGTTAGGCAGGGATATTCACCATTATCGTTTCAGACCCACCTCCCAACCCCGAGGGGACCCAGAGAGG
GCCTATTTCCCATGATTCCTTCATATTTGCATATACGATACAAGGCTGTTAGAGAGATAATTAGAATTAA
TTTGACTGTAAACACAAAGATATTAGTACAAAATACGTGACGTAGAAAGTAATAATTTCTTGGGTAGTTT
GCAGTTTTAAAATTATGTTTTAAAATGGACTATCATATGCTTACCGTAACTTGAAAGTATTTCGATTTCT
TGGCTTTATATATCTTGTGGAAAGGACGAAACACCGGTCCTCAACAAACAAGGACAGTTTTAGAGCTAGA
AATAGCAAGTTAAAATAAGGCTAGTCCGTTATCAACTTGAAAAAGTGGCACCGAGTCGGTGCTTTTTTAA
GCTTGGCGTAACTAGATCTTGAGACAAATGGCAGTATTCATCCACAATTTTAAAAGAAAAGGGGGGATTG
GGGGGTACAGTGCAGGGGAAAGAATAGTAGACATAATAGCAACAGACATACAAACTAAAGAATTACAAAA
ACAAATTACAAAAATTCAAAATTTTCGGGTTTATTACAGGGACAGCAGAGATCCACTTTGGCGCCGGCTC
GAGGGGG
Features (pLannotate 1.2.2; 29 found; start..end, strand, type, name):
     14..80      +  CDS            small t antigen (fragment): SV40 (simian virus 40) small t antigen
    106..317     +  promoter       EF-1α core promoter: core promoter for human elongation factor EF-1α
    318..1256    +  intron         EF-1α intron A: intron upstream of the start codon of human EF-1α
   1278..1877    +  CDS            PuroR (fragment): puromycin N-acetyltransferase; pac from Streptomyces; confers resistance to puromycin
   1893..2481    +  misc_feature   WPRE: woodchuck hepatitis virus posttranscriptional regulatory element
   2532..2551    +  misc_feature   cPPT/CTS (fragment): central polypurine tract and central termination sequence of HIV-1
   2553..2786    +  LTR            3' LTR (ΔU3): self-inactivating 3' long terminal repeat (LTR) from HIV-1
   2864..2985    +  polyA_signal   SV40 poly(A) signal: SV40 polyadenylation signal
   3025..3160    +  rep_origin     SV40 ori: SV40 origin of replication
   3181..3199    -  promoter       T7 promoter: promoter for bacteriophage T7 RNA polymerase
   3207..3362    +  CDS            lacZα (fragment): LacZα fragment of β-galactosidase; lacZ fragment
   3367..3795    +  rep_origin     f1 ori (sequence partly withheld): f1 bacteriophage origin of replication; arrow indicates direction of (+) strand synthesis
   3848..3952    +  promoter       AmpR promoter: bla
   3953..4813    +  CDS            AmpR: β-lactamase; bla; confers resistance to ampicillin, carbenicillin, and related antibiotics
   4984..5572    +  rep_origin     ori: high-copy-number ColE1/pMB1/pBR322/pUC origin of replication
   5755..5847    +  CDS            lacI (fragment): lac repressor; lacI; The lac repressor binds to the lac operator to inhibit transcription in E. coli. This inhibition can be relieved by adding lactose or isopropyl-β-D-thiogalactopyranoside (IPTG).
   5860..5881    +  protein_bind   CAP binding site: CAP binding activates transcription in the presence of cAMP. E. coli catabolite activator protein
   5896..5926    +  promoter       lac promoter: promoter for the E. coli lac operon
   5934..5950    +  protein_bind   lac operator: The lac repressor binds to the lac operator to inhibit transcription in E. coli. This inhibition can be relieved by adding lactose or isopropyl-β-D-thiogalactopyranoside (IPTG). lac repressor encoded by lacI
   5995..6013    +  promoter       T3 promoter: promoter for bacteriophage T3 RNA polymerase
   6041..6267    +  promoter       RSV promoter: Rous sarcoma virus enhancer/promoter
   6268..6448    +  LTR            5' LTR (truncated): truncated 5' long terminal repeat (LTR) from HIV-1
   6495..6620    +  misc_feature   HIV-1 Ψ: packaging signal of human immunodeficiency virus type 1
   6604..6967    +  CDS            HIV-1 gag (fragment): gag protein from human immunodeficiency virus 1; gag
   7113..7346    +  misc_feature   RRE: The Rev response element (RRE) of HIV-1 allows for Rev-dependent mRNA export from the nucleus to the cytoplasm.
   7723..7749    +  CDS            Rev (fragment): human immunodeficiency virus 1 (HIV-1) Rev protein; rev; enhances nuclear export of unspliced and incompletely spliced viral mRNAs
   7753..7993    +  promoter       U6 promoter: RNA polymerase III promoter for human U6 snRNA
   8023..8098    +  misc_RNA       gRNA scaffold: guide RNA scaffold for the Streptococcus pyogenes CRISPR/Cas9 system
   8154..8271    +  misc_feature   cPPT/CTS: central polypurine tract and central termination sequence of HIV-1
