[The description below was written by a language model from this plasmid's Addgene catalogue record and pLannotate feature annotations shown in this document.]
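Description:
PLK2 gRNA (BRDN0001147146) is a third-generation lentiviral guide RNA plasmid built on the lentiGuide-Puro backbone and designed to target human PLK2 (polo-like kinase 2, also known as SNK) for CRISPR-Cas9 editing in mammalian cells. It is propagated in E. coli as a high-copy plasmid through a ColE1/pUC-type origin with ampicillin selection from the β-lactamase gene. The backbone also carries an f1 origin, an SV40 origin and poly(A) signal, and residual lac, T7 and T3 cloning-vector elements.

The viral genome is transcribed from an RSV promoter fused to a truncated HIV-1 5' LTR, which makes packaging Tat-independent. It contains the Ψ packaging signal with a gag fragment, the Rev response element for nuclear export of the full-length RNA, a cPPT/CTS to aid nuclear import, and a self-inactivating ΔU3 3' LTR. Within this frame sit two expression units. A human U6 RNA polymerase III promoter drives the PLK2-specific spacer joined to the Streptococcus pyogenes gRNA scaffold. Downstream, an EF-1α promoter with its intron A expresses puromycin N-acetyltransferase, followed by a WPRE to enhance transcript expression, allowing puromycin selection of transduced cells.

The plasmid does not encode Cas9, so it must be paired with a separate Cas9 vector such as lentiCas9-Blast or used in cells that already express Cas9. According to the depositor, the guide was designed against two PLK2 reference transcripts and belongs to a human kinome gRNA collection associated with work on optimised sgRNA design. It is typically used for knockout of PLK2 following lentiviral delivery.
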