Addgene plasmid #77210: PLK2 gRNA (BRDN0001147146)
Purpose: 3rd generation lentiviral gRNA plasmid targeting human PLK2
Depositing lab: John Doench & David Root. Depositing organization: Broad Institute. Publication: Optimized sgRNA design to maximize activity and minimize off-target effects of CRISPR-Cas9. Doench JG, Fusi N, Sullender M, Hegde M, Vaimberg EW, Donovan KF, Smith I, Tothova Z, Wilen C, Orchard R, Virgin HW, Listgarten J, Root DE. Nat Biotechnol. 2016 Jan 18. doi: 10.1038/nbt.3437. PubMed 26780180.
Backbone
  Vector backbone: lentiGuide-Puro
  Backbone manufacturer: Zhang Lab (Addgene plasmid # 52963)
  Vector type: Mammalian Expression, Lentiviral, CRISPR
  Selectable markers: Puromycin
Growth in bacteria
  Bacterial resistance: Ampicillin, 100 μg/mL
  Growth temperature: 37°C
  Growth strain: DH5alpha
  Copy number: High Copy
Gene/Insert
  Gene/Insert name: PLK2 (alt names: PLK2; NM_001252226.1)
  gRNA/shRNA sequence: GTCCTCAACAAACAAGGACA
  Species: H. sapiens (human)
  Entrez Gene: PLK2 (a.k.a. SNK, hPlk2, hSNK)
  Promoter: hU6
  Cloning method: Unknown
  Sequencing primers: 5′ U6-F; 3′ pS2-R
Terms and licenses: Academic/Nonprofit Terms; Industry Terms: Not Available to Industry
Depositor comments: The gRNA was designed to target the following Genbank reference sequence(s): NM_001252226.1,NM_006622.3. Note that this plasmid does NOT contain Cas9. It should be used in conjunction with lentiCas9-Blast (Addgene #52962) or otherwise with cell lines already expressing Cas9. Browse the full kinome gRNA library at http://www.addgene.org/pooled-library/broadgpp-human-kinome/ or visit http://www.broadinstitute.org/rnai/public/ for detailed protocols and information.
How to cite: PLK2 gRNA (BRDN0001147146) was a gift from John Doench & David Root (Addgene plasmid # 77210 ; http://n2t.net/addgene:77210 ; RRID:Addgene_77210)
