>Addgene plasmid #77210 | PLK2 gRNA (BRDN0001147146) | depositor partial sequence | sequence record 144670 | Target Sequence
GTCCTCAACAAACAAGGACA
