>Addgene plasmid #77210 | PLK2 gRNA (BRDN0001147146) | addgene partial sequence | sequence record 187323 | hU6-F
AGAAAGTAATAATTTCTTGGGTAGTTTGCAGTTTTAAAATTATGTTTTAAAATGGACTATCATATGCTTA
CCGTAACTTGAAAGTATTTCGATTTCTTGGCTTTATATATCTTGTGGAAAGGACGAAACACCGGTCCTCA
ACAAACAAGGACAGTTTTAGAGCTAGAAATAGCAAGTTAAAATAAGGCTAGTCCGTTATCAACTTGAAAA
AGTGGCACCGAGTCGGTGCTTTTTTAAGCTTGGCGTAACTAGATCTTGAGACAAATGGCAGTATTCATCC
ACAATTTTAAAAGAAAAGGGGGGATTGGGGGGTACAGTGCAGGGGAAAGAATAGTAGACATAATAGCAAC
AGACATACAAACTAAAGAATTACAAAAACAAATTACAAAAATTCAAAATTTTCGGGTTTATTACAGGGAC
AGCAGAGATCCACTTTGGCGCCGGCTCGAGGGGGCCCGGGTGCAAAGATGGATAAAGTTTTAAACAGAGA
GGAATCTTTGCAGCTAATGGACCTTCTAGGTCTTGAAAGGAGTGGGAATTGGCTCCGGTGCCCGTCAGTG
GGCAGAGCGC
